Addgene plasmid #65399: TRIM33-GFP
Purpose: GFP-tagged BRD protein, which can be used to be expressed in mammalian cells.
Depositing lab: Kyle Miller. Depositing organization: University of Texas at Austin. Publication: Screen identifies bromodomain protein ZMYND8 in chromatin recognition of transcription-associated DNA damage that promotes homologous recombination. Gong F, Chiu LY, Cox B, Aymard F, Clouaire T, Leung JW, Cammarata M, Perez M, Agarwal P, Brodbelt JS, Legube G, Miller KM. Genes Dev. 2015 Jan 15;29(2):197-211. doi: 10.1101/gad.252189.114. PubMed 25593309.
Backbone
  Vector backbone: pcDNA6.2/C-EmGFP-DEST
  Backbone manufacturer: invitrogen
  Backbone size w/o insert (bp): 5761
  Vector type: Mammalian Expression
  Selectable markers: Blasticidin
Growth in bacteria
  Bacterial resistance: Ampicillin, 100 μg/mL
  Growth temperature: 37°C
  Growth strain: DH5alpha
  Copy number: High Copy
Gene/Insert
  Gene/Insert name: TRIM33 (alt name: TIF1-gamma)
  Species: H. sapiens (human)
  Insert size (bp): 3381
  Mutation: none
  Entrez Gene: TRIM33 (a.k.a. ECTO, PTC7, RFG7, TF1G, TIF1G, TIF1GAMMA, TIFGAMMA)
  Promoter: CMV
  Tag / fusion protein: EmGFP (C terminal on backbone)
  Cloning method: Gateway Cloning
  Sequencing primers: 5′ T7_promoter_primer; 3′ EGFP_N_primer
Terms and licenses: Academic/Nonprofit Terms; Industry Terms: Not Available to Industry
Depositor comments: Gene Source: Addgene 15734; Expression pattern is better than GFP-TRIM33
How to cite: TRIM33-GFP was a gift from Kyle Miller (Addgene plasmid # 65399 ; http://n2t.net/addgene:65399 ; RRID:Addgene_65399)
