[The description below was written by a language model from this plasmid's Addgene catalogue record and pLannotate feature annotations shown in this document.]
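Description:
TRIM33-GFP is a mammalian expression plasmid built on the pcDNA6.2/C-EmGFP-DEST Gateway destination backbone, carrying the human TRIM33 (TIF1-gamma) coding sequence fused at its C terminus to Emerald GFP. The sequenced record is about 9.2 kb. The 3,381 bp unmutated TRIM33 open reading frame sits between attB1 and attB2 sites, the scars left by Gateway recombination. It is followed by the mammalian codon-optimized EmGFP supplied by the backbone, so the tag is read through the attB2 linker. Expression is driven by the human CMV immediate-early enhancer and promoter and terminated by the HSV thymidine kinase polyadenylation signal. A T7 promoter upstream of the insert serves as a sequencing primer site and could support in vitro transcription.

In E. coli the plasmid is maintained through a high-copy ColE1/pUC-type origin and selected with ampicillin via β-lactamase; an f1 origin is also present. For selection in mammalian cells, a blasticidin S deaminase gene is placed under tandem SV40 early and bacterial EM7 promoters with an SV40 poly(A) signal. Several short annotated hits (an HIV-1 LTR fragment, bGH poly(A), bleomycin-resistance, lacI and bom fragments) are partial matches rather than functional elements.

TRIM33 is a bromodomain-containing E3 ubiquitin ligase and transcriptional regulator linked to TGF-beta/BMP signalling. The construct was deposited as a GFP-tagged bromodomain protein for expression in mammalian cells, associated with a screen of bromodomain proteins in the chromatin response to DNA damage. The depositor notes that this C-terminally tagged version gives a better expression pattern than the N-terminally tagged GFP-TRIM33.
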