Features (pLannotate 1.2.2; 25 found; start..end, strand, type, name):
      1..380     +  enhancer       CMV enhancer: human cytomegalovirus immediate early enhancer
    381..584     +  promoter       CMV promoter: human cytomegalovirus (CMV) immediate early promoter
    580..613     +  LTR            5' LTR (truncated) (fragment): truncated 5' long terminal repeat (LTR) from HIV-1
    629..647     +  promoter       T7 promoter: promoter for bacteriophage T7 RNA polymerase
    681..705     +  protein_bind   attB1: mutant version of attB; recombination site for the Gateway® BP reaction BP Clonase™
    765..4145    +  CDS            TRIM33: TRI33_HUMAN - Also known as KIAA1113, RFG7, TIF1G. Experimental evidence at protein level: Swiss-Prot protein existence level 1. Acts as an E3 ubiquitin-protein ligase. Promotes SMAD4 ubiquitination, nuclear exclusion and degradation via the ubiquitin proteasome pathway. According to PubMed:16751102, does not promote a decrease in the level of endogenous SMAD4. May act as a transcriptional repressor. Inhibits the transcriptional response to TGF-beta/BMP signaling cascade. Plays a role in the control of cell proliferation. Its association with SMAD2 and SMAD3 stimulates erythroid differentiatio
   4165..4189    -  protein_bind   attB2: mutant version of attB; recombination site for the Gateway® BP reaction BP Clonase™
   4203..4922    +  CDS            EmGFP: Emerald GFP mammalian codon-optimized
   4994..5042    +  polyA_signal   HSV TK poly(A) signal: herpes simplex virus thymidine kinase polyadenylation signal (Cole and Stacy, 1985)
   5133..5149    -  polyA_signal   bGH poly(A) signal (fragment): bovine growth hormone polyadenylation signal
   5244..5672    +  rep_origin     f1 ori (sequence partly withheld): f1 bacteriophage origin of replication; arrow indicates direction of (+) strand synthesis
   5686..6015    +  promoter       SV40 promoter: SV40 enhancer and early promoter
   6063..6110    +  promoter       EM7 promoter: synthetic bacterial promoter&nbsp
   6129..6527    +  CDS            BSD: blasticidin S deaminase; Aspergillus terreus BSD; confers resistance to blasticidin
   6528..6555    +  CDS            BleoR (fragment): antibiotic-binding protein; Sh ble from Streptoalloteichus hindustanus; confers resistance to bleomycin, phleomycin, and Zeocin™
   6565..6690    +  CDS            ble (fragment): BLE_KLEPN - Experimental evidence at protein level: Swiss-Prot protein existence level 1. Binding protein with a strong affinity to the bleomycin family of antibiotics. Binds to CL990; an antimitotic-antibiotic compound. From Klebsiella pneumoniae.
   6685..6806    +  polyA_signal   SV40 poly(A) signal: SV40 polyadenylation signal
   6879..6895    -  protein_bind   lac operator: The lac repressor binds to the lac operator to inhibit transcription in E. coli. This inhibition can be relieved by adding lactose or isopropyl-β-D-thiogalactopyranoside (IPTG). lac repressor encoded by lacI
   6903..6933    -  promoter       lac promoter: promoter for the E. coli lac operon
   6948..6969    -  protein_bind   CAP binding site: CAP binding activates transcription in the presence of cAMP. E. coli catabolite activator protein
   6982..7074    -  CDS            lacI (fragment): lac repressor; lacI; The lac repressor binds to the lac operator to inhibit transcription in E. coli. This inhibition can be relieved by adding lactose or isopropyl-β-D-thiogalactopyranoside (IPTG).
   7257..7845    -  rep_origin     ori: high-copy-number ColE1/pMB1/pBR322/pUC origin of replication
   8016..8876    -  CDS            AmpR: β-lactamase; bla; confers resistance to ampicillin, carbenicillin, and related antibiotics
   8877..8981    -  promoter       AmpR promoter: bla
   9040..9092    -  misc_feature   bom (fragment): basis of mobility region from pBR322
>Addgene plasmid #65399 | TRIM33-GFP | addgene full sequence | sequence record 378778 | Addgene NGS Result
GACATTGATTATTGACTAGTTATTAATAGTAATCAATTACGGGGTCATTAGTTCATAGCCCATATATGGA
GTTCCGCGTTACATAACTTACGGTAAATGGCCCGCCTGGCTGACCGCCCAACGACCCCCGCCCATTGACG
TCAATAATGACGTATGTTCCCATAGTAACGCCAATAGGGACTTTCCATTGACGTCAATGGGTGGAGTATT
TACGGTAAACTGCCCACTTGGCAGTACATCAAGTGTATCATATGCCAAGTACGCCCCCTATTGACGTCAA
TGACGGTAAATGGCCCGCCTGGCATTATGCCCAGTACATGACCTTATGGGACTTTCCTACTTGGCAGTAC
ATCTACGTATTAGTCATCGCTATTACCATGGTGATGCGGTTTTGGCAGTACATCAATGGGCGTGGATAGC
GGTTTGACTCACGGGGATTTCCAAGTCTCCACCCCATTGACGTCAATGGGAGTTTGTTTTGGCACCAAAA
TCAACGGGACTTTCCAAAATGTCGTAACAACTCCGCCCCATTGACGCAAATGGGCGGTAGGCGTGTACGG
TGGGAGGTCTATATAAGCAGAGCTCTCTGGCTAACTAGAGAACCCACTGCTTACTGGCTTATCGAAATTA
ATACGACTCACTATAGGGAGACCCAAGCTGGCTAGTTAAGCTGAGCATCAACAAGTTTGTACAAAAAAGC
AGGCTTCGAAGGAGATAGAACCAATTCTCTAAGGAAATACTTAACCATGGTCGACTGGATCCTTATGGCG
GAAAACAAAGGCGGCGGCGAGGCTGAGAGCGGCGGCGGGGGCAGCGGCAGCGCGCCGGTAACTGCCGGGG
CCGCCGGGCCCGCCGCGCAGGAGGCGGAGCCGCCTCTCACCGCGGTGCTGGTGGAGGAGGAGGAGGAGGA
AGGCGGCAGGGCCGGCGCTGAGGGCGGCGCGGCCGGGCCCGACGACGGGGGGGTGGCCGCGGCCTCCTCG
GGCTCGGCCCAGGCTGCTTCATCTCCTGCGGCCTCAGTGGGCACTGGAGTTGCCGGGGGCGCAGTATCGA
CGCCGGCTCCAGCTCCAGCCTCGGCTCCCGCTCCGGGTCCCTCGGCAGGGCCGCCTCCTGGACCGCCAGC
CTCGCTCCTGGACACCTGCGCCGTGTGTCAGCAGAGCTTGCAGAGCCGGCGTGAGGCGGAGCCCAAGCTG
CTGCCCTGTCTTCACTCCTTCTGCCTGCGCTGCCTGCCCGAGCCGGAGCGCCAGCTCAGCGTGCCCATCC
CGGGGGGCAGCAACGGCGACATCCAGCAAGTTGGTGTAATACGGTGCCCAGTATGCCGCCAAGAATGCAG
ACAGATAGACCTTGTGGATAATTATTTTGTGAAAGACACATCTGAAGCTCCTAGCAGTTCTGATGAAAAA
TCAGAACAGGTATGTACTAGTTGTGAAGACAATGCAAGTGCAGTTGGCTTTTGTGTAGAATGTGGAGAGT
GGCTATGTAAGACATGTATCGAAGCACATCAAAGAGTAAAATTTACTAAAGATCACTTGATCAGGAAGAA
AGAAGATGTCTCAGAGTCTGTTGGAGCATCTGGTCAACGCCCTGTTTTCTGCCCTGTACACAAACAAGAA
CAGTTGAAACTTTTCTGTGAAACATGTGATAGATTGACATGTAGAGACTGTCAGCTATTGGAACACAAAG
AACATAGGTATCAGTTTTTGGAAGAAGCTTTTCAAAATCAGAAGGGTGCAATTGAGAATCTACTGGCGAA
ACTTCTTGAGAAGAAGAATTATGTTCATTTTGCAGCTACTCAGGTGCAGAATAGGATAAAAGAAGTAAAT
GAGACTAACAAACGAGTAGAACAGGAAATTAAAGTGGCCATTTTCACCCTTATCAATGAAATTAATAAGA
AAGGAAAATCTCTCTTACAACAGCTAGAGAATGTTACAAAGGAAAGACAGATGAAGTTACTACAGCAGCA
GAATGACATCACAGGCCTTTCCCGGCAGGTGAAGCATGTTATGAACTTCACAAATTGGGCAATTGCAAGT
GGCAGCAGCACAGCACTACTATACAGCAAGCGACTGATTACTTTCCAGTTGCGTCATATTTTGAAAGCAC
GGTGTGATCCTGTCCCTGCTGCTAATGGAGCAATACGTTTCCATTGTGATCCCACCTTCTGGGCAAAGAA
TGTAGTCAATTTAGGTAATCTAGTAATAGAGAGTAAACCAGCTCCTGGTTATACTCCTAATGTTGTAGTT
GGGCAAGTTCCTCCAGGGACAAACCACATTAGTAAAACCCCTGGACAGATTAACTTAGCACAGCTTCGAC
TCCAGCACATGCAACAACAAGTATATGCACAGAAACATCAGCAGTTGCAACAGATGAGGATGCAGCAACC
ACCAGCACCTGTACCAACTACAACAACAACAACACAACAGCATCCTAGACAAGCAGCCCCTCAGATGTTA
CAACAACAGCCTCCTCGATTGATCAGTGTGCAAACAATGCAAAGAGGCAACATGAACTGTGGAGCTTTTC
AAGCCCATCAGATGAGACTGGCTCAGAATGCTGCCAGAATACCAGGGATACCCAGGCACAGCGGCCCTCA
ATATTCCATGATGCAGCCACACCTCCAAAGACAACACTCAAACCCAGGGCATGCTGGACCCTTTCCCGTA
GTATCGGTACACAACACCACAATCAACCCAACGAGCCCTACTACAGCAACTATGGCAAATGCAAACCGAG
GTCCCACCAGCCCATCTGTTACAGCAATAGAGCTAATCCCCTCAGTTACCAATCCAGAAAACCTTCCATC
GCTGCCAGATATTCCACCCATACAGTTGGAAGATGCTGGCTCAAGTAGTTTAGATAATCTACTAAGTAGA
TACATCTCAGGCAGTCACCTACCCCCACAGCCTACAAGCACCATGAATCCTTCTCCAGGTCCCTCTGCCC
TTTCTCCGGGATCATCAGGTTTATCCAATTCTCACACACCTGTGAGACCCCCAAGTACTTCTAGTACTGG
CAGTCGAGGCAGCTGTGGGTCATCAGGAAGAACTGCTGAGAAGACAAGTCTTAGTTTCAAATCTGATCAG
GTGAAGGTCAAGCAAGAACCTGGGACTGAAGATGAAATATGTAGCTTTTCAGGAGGTGTAAAACAAGAAA
AAACAGAGGATGGCAGGAGGAGTGCTTGCATGTTGAGCAGTCCTGAGAGTAGCTTGACACCACCTCTCTC
AACCAACCTGCATCTAGAAAGTGAATTGGATGCATTGGCAAGCCTGGAAAACCATGTGAAAACTGAACCT
GCAGATATGAATGAAAGCTGCAAACAGTCAGGGCTCAGCAGCCTTGTTAATGGAAAGTCCCCAATTCGAA
GCCTCATGCACAGGTCGGCAAGGATTGGAGGAGATGGCAACAATAAAGATGATGACCCAAATGAAGACTG
GTGTGCTGTCTGCCAAAACGGAGGAGATCTCTTGTGCTGCGAAAAATGTCCAAAGGTCTTTCATCTAACT
TGTCATGTTCCAACACTACTTAGCTTTCCAAGTGGGGACTGGATATGCACATTTTGTAGAGATATTGGAA
AGCCAGAAGTTGAATATGATTGTGATAATTTGCAACATAGTAAGAAGGGGAAAACTGCGCAGGGGTTAAG
CCCCGTGGACCAAAGGAAATGTGAACGTCTTCTGCTTTACCTCTATTGCCATGAATTAAGTATTGAATTC
CAGGAGCCTGTTCCTGCTTCGATACCAAACTACTATAAAATTATAAAGAAACCAATGGATTTATCCACCG
TGAAAAAGAAGCTTCAGAAAAAACATTCCCAACACTACCAAATCCCGGATGACTTTGTGGCCGATGTCCG
TTTGATCTTCAAGAACTGTGAAAGGTTTAATGAAATGATGAAAGTTGTTCAAGTTTATGCAGACACACAA
GAGATTAATTTGAAGGCTGATTCAGAAGTAGCTCAGGCAGGGAAAGCAGTTGCATTGTACTTTGAAGATA
AACTCACAGAGATCTACTCAGACAGGACCTTCGCACCTTTGCCAGAGTTTGAGCAGGAAGAGGATGATGG
TGAGGTAACTGAGGACTCTGATGAAGACTTTATACAGCCCCGCAGAAAACGCCTAAAGTCAGATGAGAGA
CCAGTACATATAAAGTTACTCTCGAGATATCTAGACCCAGCTTTCTTGTACAAAGTGGTTGATGCTGTTA
ACATGGTGAGCAAGGGCGAGGAGCTGTTCACCGGGGTGGTGCCCATCCTGGTCGAGCTGGACGGCGACGT
AAACGGCCACAAGTTCAGCGTGTCCGGCGAGGGCGAGGGCGATGCCACCTACGGCAAGCTGACCCTGAAG
TTCATCTGCACCACCGGCAAGCTGCCCGTGCCCTGGCCCACCCTCGTGACCACCTTCACCTACGGCGTGC
AGTGCTTCGCCCGCTACCCCGACCACATGAAGCAGCACGACTTCTTCAAGTCCGCCATGCCCGAAGGCTA
CGTCCAGGAGCGCACCATCTTCTTCAAGGACGACGGCAACTACAAGACCCGCGCCGAGGTGAAGTTCGAG
GGCGACACCCTGGTGAACCGCATCGAGCTGAAGGGCATCGACTTCAAGGAGGACGGCAACATCCTGGGGC
ACAAGCTGGAGTACAACTACAACAGCCACAAGGTCTATATCACCGCCGACAAGCAGAAGAACGGCATCAA
GGTGAACTTCAAGACCCGCCACAACATCGAGGACGGCAGCGTGCAGCTCGCCGACCACTACCAGCAGAAC
ACCCCCATCGGCGACGGCCCCGTGCTGCTGCCCGACAACCACTACCTGAGCACCCAGTCCGCCCTGAGCA
AAGACCCCAACGAGAAGCGCGATCACATGGTCCTGCTGGAGTTCGTGACCGCCGCCGGGATCACTCTCGG
CATGGACGAGCTGTACAAGTAATGATAAGTTTAAACGGGGGAGGCTAACTGAAACACGGAAGGAGACAAT
ACCGGAAGGAACCCGCGCTATGACGGCAATAAAAAGACAGAATAAAACGCACGGGTGTTGGGTCGTTTGT
TCATAAACGCGGGGTTCGGTCCCAGGGCTGGCACTCTGTCGATACCCCACCGAGACCCCATTGGGGCCAA
TACGCCCGCGTTTCTTCCTTTTCCCCACCCCACCCCCCAAGTTCGGGTGAAGGCCCAGGGCTCGCAGCCA
ACGTCGGGGCGGCAGGCCCTGCCATAGCAGATCTGCGCAGCTGGGGCTCTAGGGGGTATCCCC
[124 nt withheld, positions 5244-5367]
C
[91 nt withheld, positions 5369-5459]
A
[49 nt withheld, positions 5461-5509]
CCTTTGACGTTGGAGTCCACGTTCTTT
[37 nt withheld, positions 5537-5573]
ACCCTATCTCGGTCTATTCTTTTGATTTATAAGGGATTTTGCCGATTTCGGCCTATTGGTTAAAAAATGA
GCTGATTTAACAAAAATTTAACGCGAATTAATTCTGTGGAATGTGTGTCAGTTAGGGTGTGGAAAGTCCC
CAGGCTCCCCAGCAGGCAGAAGTATGCAAAGCATGCATCTCAATTAGTCAGCAACCAGGTGTGGAAAGTC
CCCAGGCTCCCCAGCAGGCAGAAGTATGCAAAGCATGCATCTCAATTAGTCAGCAACCATAGTCCCGCCC
CTAACTCCGCCCATCCCGCCCCTAACTCCGCCCAGTTCCGCCCATTCTCCGCCCCATGGCTGACTAATTT
TTTTTATTTATGCAGAGGCCGAGGCCGCCTCTGCCTCTGAGCTATTCCAGAAGTAGTGAGGAGGCTTTTT
TGGAGGCCTAGGCTTTTGCAAAAAGCTCCCGGGAGCTTGTATATCCATTTTCGGATCTGATCAGCACGTG
TTGACAATTAATCATCGGCATAGTATATCGGCATAGTATAATACGACAAGGTGAGGAACTAAACCATGGC
CAAGCCTTTGTCTCAAGAAGAATCCACCCTCATTGAAAGAGCAACGGCTACAATCAACAGCATCCCCATC
TCTGAAGACTACAGCGTCGCCAGCGCAGCTCTCTCTAGCGACGGCCGCATCTTCACTGGTGTCAATGTAT
ATCATTTTACTGGGGGACCTTGTGCAGAACTCGTGGTGCTGGGCACTGCTGCTGCTGCGGCAGCTGGCAA
CCTGACTTGTATCGTCGCGATCGGAAATGAGAACAGGGGCATCTTGAGCCCCTGCGGACGGTGCCGACAG
GTGCTTCTCGATCTGCATCCTGGGATCAAAGCCATAGTGAAGGACAGTGATGGACAGCCGACGGCAGTTG
GGATTCGTGAATTGCTGCCCTCTGGTTATGTGTGGGAGGGCTAAGCACTTCGTGGCCGAGGAGCAGGACT
GACACGTGCTACGAGATTTCGATTCCACCGCCGCCTTCTATGAAAGGTTGGGCTTCGGAATCGTTTTCCG
GGACGCCGGCTGGATGATCCTCCAGCGCGGGGATCTCATGCTGGAGTTCTTCGCCCACCCCAACTTGTTT
ATTGCAGCTTATAATGGTTACAAATAAAGCAATAGCATCACAAATTTCACAAATAAAGCATTTTTTTCAC
TGCATTCTAGTTGTGGTTTGTCCAAACTCATCAATGTATCTTATCATGTCTGTATACCGTCGACCTCTAG
CTAGAGCTTGGCGTAATCATGGTCATAGCTGTTTCCTGTGTGAAATTGTTATCCGCTCACAATTCCACAC
AACATACGAGCCGGAAGCATAAAGTGTAAAGCCTGGGGTGCCTAATGAGTGAGCTAACTCACATTAATTG
CGTTGCGCTCACTGCCCGCTTTCCAGTCGGGAAACCTGTCGTGCCAGCTGCATTAATGAATCGGCCAACG
CGCGGGGAGAGGCGGTTTGCGTATTGGGCGCTCTTCCGCTTCCTCGCTCACTGACTCGCTGCGCTCGGTC
GTTCGGCTGCGGCGAGCGGTATCAGCTCACTCAAAGGCGGTAATACGGTTATCCACAGAATCAGGGGATA
ACGCAGGAAAGAACATGTGAGCAAAAGGCCAGCAAAAGGCCAGGAACCGTAAAAAGGCCGCGTTGCTGGC
GTTTTTCCATAGGCTCCGCCCCCCTGACGAGCATCACAAAAATCGACGCTCAAGTCAGAGGTGGCGAAAC
CCGACAGGACTATAAAGATACCAGGCGTTTCCCCCTGGAAGCTCCCTCGTGCGCTCTCCTGTTCCGACCC
TGCCGCTTACCGGATACCTGTCCGCCTTTCTCCCTTCGGGAAGCGTGGCGCTTTCTCATAGCTCACGCTG
TAGGTATCTCAGTTCGGTGTAGGTCGTTCGCTCCAAGCTGGGCTGTGTGCACGAACCCCCCGTTCAGCCC
GACCGCTGCGCCTTATCCGGTAACTATCGTCTTGAGTCCAACCCGGTAAGACACGACTTATCGCCACTGG
CAGCAGCCACTGGTAACAGGATTAGCAGAGCGAGGTATGTAGGCGGTGCTACAGAGTTCTTGAAGTGGTG
GCCTAACTACGGCTACACTAGAAGAACAGTATTTGGTATCTGCGCTCTGCTGAAGCCAGTTACCTTCGGA
AAAAGAGTTGGTAGCTCTTGATCCGGCAAACAAACCACCGCTGGTAGCGGTGGTTTTTTTGTTTGCAAGC
AGCAGATTACGCGCAGAAAAAAAGGATCTCAAGAAGATCCTTTGATCTTTTCTACGGGGTCTGACGCTCA
GTGGAACGAAAACTCACGTTAAGGGATTTTGGTCATGAGATTATCAAAAAGGATCTTCACCTAGATCCTT
TTAAATTAAAAATGAAGTTTTAAATCAATCTAAAGTATATATGAGTAAACTTGGTCTGACAGTTACCAAT
GCTTAATCAGTGAGGCACCTATCTCAGCGATCTGTCTATTTCGTTCATCCATAGTTGCCTGACTCCCCGT
CGTGTAGATAACTACGATACGGGAGGGCTTACCATCTGGCCCCAGTGCTGCAATGATACCGCGAGACCCA
CGCTCACCGGCTCCAGATTTATCAGCAATAAACCAGCCAGCCGGAAGGGCCGAGCGCAGAAGTGGTCCTG
CAACTTTATCCGCCTCCATCCAGTCTATTAATTGTTGCCGGGAAGCTAGAGTAAGTAGTTCGCCAGTTAA
TAGTTTGCGCAACGTTGTTGCCATTGCTACAGGCATCGTGGTGTCACGCTCGTCGTTTGGTATGGCTTCA
TTCAGCTCCGGTTCCCAACGATCAAGGCGAGTTACATGATCCCCCATGTTGTGCAAAAAAGCGGTTAGCT
CCTTCGGTCCTCCGATCGTTGTCAGAAGTAAGTTGGCCGCAGTGTTATCACTCATGGTTATGGCAGCACT
GCATAATTCTCTTACTGTCATGCCATCCGTAAGATGCTTTTCTGTGACTGGTGAGTACTCAACCAAGTCA
TTCTGAGAATAGTGTATGCGGCGACCGAGTTGCTCTTGCCCGGCGTCAATACGGGATAATACCGCGCCAC
ATAGCAGAACTTTAAAAGTGCTCATCATTGGAAAACGTTCTTCGGGGCGAAAACTCTCAAGGATCTTACC
GCTGTTGAGATCCAGTTCGATGTAACCCACTCGTGCACCCAACTGATCTTCAGCATCTTTTACTTTCACC
AGCGTTTCTGGGTGAGCAAAAACAGGAAGGCAAAATGCCGCAAAAAAGGGAATAAGGGCGACACGGAAAT
GTTGAATACTCATACTCTTCCTTTTTCAATATTATTGAAGCATTTATCAGGGTTATTGTCTCATGAGCGG
ATACATATTTGAATGTATTTAGAAAAATAAACAAATAGGGGTTCCGCGCACATTTCCCCGAAAAGTGCCA
CCTGACGTCGACGGATCGGGAGATCTCCCGATCCCCTATGGTGCACTCTCAGTACAATCTGCTCTGATGC
CGCATAGTTAAGCCAGTATCTGCTCCCTGCTTGTGTGTTGGAGGTCGCTGAGTAGTGCGCGAGCAAAATT
TAAGCTACAACAAGGCAAGGCTTGACCGACAATTGCATGAAGAATCTGCTTAGGGTTAGGCGTTTTGCGC
TGCTTCGCGATGTACGGGCCAGATATACGCGTT
