>Addgene plasmid #65399 | TRIM33-GFP | addgene partial sequence | sequence record 112187 | CMV-F 5'-CGCAAATGGGCGGTAGGCGTG-3'
CTCTCTGGCTACTAGAGAACCCACTGCCTTACTGGCTTATCGAAATTAATACGACTCACTATAGGGAGAC
CCAAGCTGGCTAGTTAAGCTGAGCATCAACAAGTTTGTACAAAAAAGCAGGCTTCGAAGGAGATAGAACC
AATTCTCTAAGGAAATACTTAACCATGGTCGACTGGATCCTTATGGCGGAAAACAAAGGCGGCGGCGAGG
CTGAGAGCGGCGGCGGGGGCAGCGGCAGCGCGCCGGTAACTGCCGGGGCCGCCGGGCCCGCCGCGCAGGA
GGCGGAGCCGCCTCTCACCGCGGTGCTGGTGGAGGAGGAGGAGGAGGAAGGCGGCAGGGCCGGCGCTGAG
GGCGGCGCGGCCGGGCCCGACGACGGGGGGGTGGCCGCGGCCTCCTCGGGCTCGGCCCAGGCTGCTTCAT
CTCCTGCGGCCTCAGTGGGCACTGGAGTTGCCGGGGGCGCAGTATCATACGCCGGCTCCAGCTCCAGCCT
CGGCTCCCGCTCCGGGTCCCTCTGCAGGGCCGCCTCCTGGACCGCCAGCCTCGCTCCTGGACACCTGCGC
CGTGTGTCAG
