>Addgene plasmid #65399 | TRIM33-GFP | addgene partial sequence | sequence record 112189 | EGFP-N 5'-CGTCGCCGTCCAGCTCGACCAG-3'
ATGGTTAACAGCATCAACCACTTTGTACAAGAAAGCTGGGTCTAGATATCTCGAGAGTAACTTTATATGT
ACTGGTCTCTCATCTGACTTTAGGCGTTTTCTGCGGGGCTGTATAAAGTCTTCATCAGAGTCCTCAGTTA
CCTCACCATCATCCTCTTCCTGCTCAAACTCTGGCAAAGGTGCGAAGGTCCTGTCTGAGTAGATCTCTGT
GAGTTTATCTTCAAAGTACAATGCAACTGCTTTCCCTGCCTGAGCTACTTCTGAATCAGCCTTCAAATTA
ATCTCTTGTGTGTCTGCATAAACTTGAACAACTTTCATCATTTCATTAAACCTTTCACAGTTCTTGAAGA
TCAAACGGACATCGGCCACAAAGTCATCCGGGATTTGGTAGTGTTGGGAATGTTTTTTCTGAAGCTTCTT
TTTCACGGTGGATAAATCCATTGGTTTCTTTATAATTTTATAGTAGTTTGGTATCGAAGCAGGAACAGGC
TCCTGGAATTCAATACTTAATTCATGGCAATAGAGGTAAAGCAGAAGACGTTCACATTTCCTTTGGTCCA
CGGGGCTTAACCCCTGCGCAGTTTTCCCCTTCTTACTATGTTGCAAATTATCACAATCATATTCAACTTC
TGGCTTTCCAATATCTCTAC
